Addgene plasmid #187805: GB1022
Purpose: Transcriptional unit for expression of diacylglycerol acetyltransferase from Euonymus alatus.
Depositing lab: Diego Orzaez. Depositing organization: Instituto de Biologia Molecular y Celular de Plantas. Publication: Tunable control of insect pheromone biosynthesis in Nicotiana benthamiana. Kallam K, Moreno-Gimenez E, Mateos-Fernandez R, Tansley C, Gianoglio S, Orzaez D, Patron N. Plant Biotechnol J. 2023 Apr 9. doi: 10.1111/pbi.14048. PubMed 37032497.
Backbone
  Vector backbone: pDGB2_alpha2
  Vector type: Plant Expression
Growth in bacteria
  Bacterial resistance: Kanamycin, 50 μg/mL
  Growth temperature: 37°C
  Growth strain: DH5alpha
  Copy number: High Copy
Gene/Insert
  Gene/Insert name: EaDAct
  Species: Synthetic
  Cloning method: Restriction Enzyme; 5′ cloning site Unknown (unknown if destroyed)
Terms and licenses: Academic/Nonprofit Terms; Industry Terms: Not Available to Industry
How to cite: GB1022 was a gift from Diego Orzaez (Addgene plasmid # 187805 ; http://n2t.net/addgene:187805 ; RRID:Addgene_187805)
