[The description below was written by a language model from this plasmid's Addgene catalogue record and pLannotate feature annotations shown in this document.]
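Description:
GB1022 is a plant expression plasmid built on the pDGB2_alpha2 backbone, a binary (T-DNA) vector, as shown by its combination of replication functions. In E. coli it is propagated from a high-copy ColE1/pUC-type origin, with a pBR322 bom region and a fragment of rop nearby. It is selected with kanamycin through the aph(3')-Ia aminoglycoside phosphotransferase gene. The pVS1 module (oriV, the RepA replication protein and the StaA stability protein) is the standard broad-host-range cassette that allows stable maintenance in Agrobacterium, consistent with delivery into plant tissue by agroinfiltration or transformation. A truncated nopaline-type left border repeat is annotated. No right border appears in the automated feature list, although one would be expected in a vector of this kind.

The payload is a single transcriptional unit for EaDAct, a diacylglycerol acetyltransferase from Euonymus alatus, recorded as a synthetic sequence. The 8.3 kb annotation does not label the coding sequence or its promoter. An unannotated stretch of roughly 1.7 kb lies between the left border and the Arabidopsis HSP18.2 terminator. It presumably contains both, with the terminator ending transcription, but the record does not say which promoter drives expression. A short homology hit to a Sinorhizobium protein fragment downstream is most likely backbone-derived rather than a functional part.

The associated work concerns tunable control of insect pheromone biosynthesis in Nicotiana benthamiana. The plasmid therefore serves as the acetyltransferase component of an engineered plant pathway, either expressed on its own or combined with other transcriptional units.
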