Features (pLannotate 1.2.2; 10 found; start..end, strand, type, name):
      1..141     +  misc_feature   bom: basis of mobility region from pBR322
    327..915     -  rep_origin     ori: high-copy-number ColE1/pMB1/pBR322/pUC origin of replication
   1003..1818    -  CDS            KanR: aminoglycoside phosphotransferase; aph(3')-Ia; confers resistance to kanamycin in bacteria or G418 (Geneticin®) in eukaryotes
   2251..2273    +  misc_feature   LB T-DNA repeat: left border repeat from nopaline C58 T-DNA (truncated)
   4030..4278    +  terminator     HSP terminator: efficient transcription terminator from the Arabidopsis thaliana heat shock protein 18.2 gene (Nagaya et al., 2010)
   4644..5045    +  CDS            Y4CG_SINFN (fragment): Protein inferred from homology: Swiss-Prot protein existence level 3. From Sinorhizobium fredii (strain NBRC 101917 / NGR234).
   5605..6234    +  CDS            pVS1 StaA: stability protein from the Pseudomonas plasmid pVS1 (Heeb et al., 2000)
   6663..7736    +  CDS            pVS1 RepA: replication protein from the Pseudomonas plasmid pVS1 (Heeb et al., 2000)
   7802..7996    +  rep_origin     pVS1 oriV: origin of replication for the Pseudomonas plasmid pVS1 (Heeb et al., 2000)
   8199..8238    +  CDS            rop (fragment): Rop protein, which maintains plasmids at low copy number; rop
>Addgene plasmid #187805 | GB1022 | addgene full sequence | sequence record 377699 | Addgene NGS Result
CGCAGCCATGACCCAGTCACGTAGCGATAGCGGAGTGTATACTGGCTTAACTATGCGGCATCAGAGCAGA
TTGTACTGAGAGTGCACCATATGCGGTGTGAAATACCGCACAGATGCGTAAGGAGAAAATACCGCATCAG
GCGCTCTTCCGCTTCCTCGCTCACTGACTCGCTGCGCTCGGTCGTTCGGCTGCGGCGAGCGGTATCAGCT
CACTCAAAGGCGGTAATACGGTTATCCACAGAATCAGGGGATAACGCAGGAAAGAACATGTGAGCAAAAG
GCCAGCAAAAGGCCAGGAACCGTAAAAAGGCCGCGTTGCTGGCGTTTTTCCATAGGCTCCGCCCCCCTGA
CGAGCATCACAAAAATCGACGCTCAAGTCAGAGGTGGCGAAACCCGACAGGACTATAAAGATACCAGGCG
TTTCCCCCTGGAAGCTCCCTCGTGCGCTCTCCTGTTCCGACCCTGCCGCTTACCGGATACCTGTCCGCCT
TTCTCCCTTCGGGAAGCGTGGCGCTTTCTCATAGCTCACGCTGTAGGTATCTCAGTTCGGTGTAGGTCGT
TCGCTCCAAGCTGGGCTGTGTGCACGAACCCCCCGTTCAGCCCGACCGCTGCGCCTTATCCGGTAACTAT
CGTCTTGAGTCCAACCCGGTAAGACACGACTTATCGCCACTGGCAGCAGCCACTGGTAACAGGATTAGCA
GAGCGAGGTATGTAGGCGGTGCTACAGAGTTCTTGAAGTGGTGGCCTAACTACGGCTACACTAGAAGGAC
AGTATTTGGTATCTGCGCTCTGCTGAAGCCAGTTACCTTCGGAAAAAGAGTTGGTAGCTCTTGATCCGGC
AAACAAACCACCGCTGGTAGCGGTGGTTTTTTTGTTTGCAAGCAGCAGATTACGCGCAGAAAAAAAGGAT
CTCAAGAAGATCCTTTGATCTTTTCTACGGGGTCTGACGCTCAGTGGAACGAAAACTCACGTTAAGGGAT
TTTGGTCATGCATTCTAGGTGATTAGAAAAACTCATCGAGCATCAAATGAAACTGCAATTTATTCATATC
AGGATTATCAATACCATATTTTTGAAAAAGCCGTTTCTGTAATGAAGGAGAAAACTCACCGAGGCAGTTC
CATAGGATGGCAAGATCCTGGTATCGGTCTGCGATTCCGACTCGTCCAACATCAATACAACCTATTAATT
TCCCCTCGTCAAAAATAAGGTTATCAAGTGAGAAATCACCATGAGTGACGACTGAATCCGGTGAGAATGG
CAAAAGTTTATGCATTTCTTTCCAGACTTGTTCAACAGGCCAGCCATTACGCTCGTCATCAAAATCACTC
GCATCAACCAAACCGTTATTCATTCGTGATTGCGCCTGAGCGAGTCGAAATACGCGATCGCTGTTAAAAG
GACAATTACAAACAGGAATCGAATGCAACCGGCGCAGGAACACTGCCAGCGCATCAACAATATTTTCACC
TGAATCAGGATATTCTTCTAATACCTGGAATGCTGTTTTCCCTGGGATCGCAGTGGTGAGTAACCATGCA
TCATCAGGAGTACGGATAAAATGCTTGATGGTCGGAAGAGGCATAAATTCCGTCAGCCAGTTTAGTCTGA
CCATCTCATCTGTAACATCATTGGCAACGCTACCTTTGCCATGTTTCAGAAACAACTCTGGCGCATCGGG
CTTCCCATACAATCGGTAGATTGTCGCACCTGATTGCCCGACATTATCGCGAGCCCATTTATACCCATAT
AAATCAGCATCCATGTTGGAATTTAATCGCGGCCTTGAGCAAGACGTTTCCCGTTGAATATGGCTCATAA
CAGAACTTATTATTTCCTTCCTCTTTTCTACAGTATTTAAAGATACCCCAAGAAGCTAATTATAACAAGA
CGAACTCCAATTCACTGTTCCTTGCATTCTAAAACCTTAAATACCAGAAAACAGCTTTTTCAAAGTTGTT
TTCAAAGTTGGCGTATAACATAGTATCGACGGAGCCGATTTTGAAACCGCGGTGATCACAGGCAGCAACG
CTCTGTCATCGTTACAATCAACATGCTACCCTCCGCGAGATCATCCGTGTTTCAAACCCGGCAGCTTAGT
TGCCGTTCTTCCGAATAGCATCGGTAACATGAGCAAAGTCTGCCGCCTTACAACGGCTCTCCCGCTGACG
CCGTCCCGGACTGATGGGCTGCCTGTATCGAGTGGTGATTTTGTGCCGAGCTGCCGGTCGGGGAGCTGTT
GGCTGGCTGGTGGCAGGATATATTGTGGTGTAACAAGCTTCGTCTCAGTCAGGAGGTCGACGAGTCAGTA
ATAAACGGCGTCAAAGTGGTTGCAGCCGGCACACACGAGTCGTGTTTATCAACTCAAAGCACAAATACTT
TTCCTCAACCTAAAAATAAGGCAATTAGCCAAAAACAACTTTGCGTGTAAACAACGCTCAATACACGTGT
CATTTTATTATTAGCTATTGCTTCACCGCCTTAGCTTTCTCGTGACCTAGTCGTCCTCGTCTTTTCTTCT
TCTTCTTCTATAAAACAATACCCAAAGAGCTCTTCTTCTTCACAATTCAGATTTCAATTTCTCAAAATCT
TAAAAACTTTCTCTCAATTCTCTCTACCGTGATCAAGGTAAATTTCTGTGTTCCTTATTCTCTCAAAATC
TTCGATTTTGTTTTCGTTCGATCCCAATTTCGTATATGTTCTTTGGTTTAGATTCTGTTAATCTTAGATC
GAAGACGATTTTCTGGGTTTGATCGTTAGATATCATCTTAATTCTCGATTAGGGTTTCATAGATATCATC
CGATTTGTTCAAATAATTTGAGTTTTGTCGAATAATTACTCTTCGATTTGTGATTTCTATCTAGATCTGG
TGTTAGTTTCTAGTTTGTGCGATCGAATTTGTCGATTAATCTGAGTTTTTCTGATTAACAGAATGATGGA
TGCACATCAGGAAATAAAGAACTTCATCAAGGTGTGGGTTCAAGCAATGGTTTGCTTATCTTATGCTTAT
TACTTCTCCAGTAGGCTACCAAAGGGTTTGCTTCGGCTTCTTTCACTTTTGCCAGTGTTGTACTTACTTT
TGATCGCACCTTTGAATATCAGCTCATTCATCTTATCAAGTATAACGGGATTTTTTCTAGCTTGGCTTAC
CACCTTTAAGGTCATTAGCTTTGCATTCGATCAAGGCCCATTATACCCATTACCTCAGAATCTTCTTCAT
TTTATCTCAATTGCTTGTCTCCCCATAACAATTAAAAGAAATCCAAGCCCAAAATTGAAATCTACAACTA
ATCCATCACCAATCAGTCATCTTCTTAAAAAAGCCTTTATGAGTTTTCCATCCAAGGTGCTATTCCATTG
GGTTATCGCTCATCTGTACCAATACAAAAAATATATGGACCCGAACGTTGTGCTCGTGATATATTGTTGT
CATGTTTACGTGATGTTGGATATCAGTTTGAGTCTTTGCGCCACTTTAGCAGAGTTCCTTTGTGGTTTTG
ATGTTGATCCTCAGTTCAAGGAACCATATTTAGCCACTTCTTTGCAGGACTTCTGGGGACGGAGGTGGAA
CATTATAGTCTCTTCAGTCTTGAGGTCTACTGTTTATGCACCGACGCGTAACATCGCTTCATACCTCATA
GGCTCCAGGTGGGCCTACTTCCCTGCCATTATCGCAACGTTCGTTGTCTCTGGGGTGATGCATGATGTCG
TATATTATGTTTATATGATGCACATGTATCCCAAGTGGGATATGACCGGACATTTTGTATTGCACGGTAT
TTGTGAAGCCCTGGAAGTGGAGATGAAATGCAAAAGATCTCGATCAGATAAATGGAGGAGACACCCTGCC
GTCGACTGGGTGATGGTTATGGGGTTCGTTATGGGAACCTCTGTGTCTTTGTTATTTGTACCTCTTCTAA
GAGACAATGTTGACCAAATAGTGGCTGAAGAATATTCTATTCTTTTTAATTTCGTTAGGGAAAAAATCGT
TATGTTGGGTACAAGATTCGTGTGCGGCAATTGAGCTTATATGAAGATGAAGATGAAATATTTGGTGTGT
CAAATAAAAAGCTTGTGTGCTTAAGTTTGTGTTTTTTTCTTGGCTTGTTGTGTTATGAATTTGTGGCTTT
TTCTAATATTAAATGAATGTAAGATCTCATTATAATGAATAAACAAATGTTTCTATAATCCATTGTGAAT
GTTTTGTTGGATCTCTTCTGCAGCATATAACTACTGTATGTGCTATGGTATGGACTATGGAATATGATTA
AAGATAAGCGCTTGAGACGAAGCTTGACGTAAACCTAAGAGAAAAGAGCGTTTATTAGAATAATCGGATA
TTTAAAAGGGCGTGAAAAGGTTTATCCGTTCGTCCATTTGTATGTGCATGCCAACCACAGGGTTCCCCTC
GGGATCAAAGTACTTTGATCCAACCCCTCCGCTGCTATAGTGCAGTCGGCTTCTGACGTTCAGTGCAGCC
GTCATCTGAAAACGACATGTCGCACAAGTCCTAAGTTACGCGACAGGCTGCCGCCCTGCCCTTTTCCTGG
CGTTTTCTTGTCGCGTGTTTTAGTCGCATAAAGTAGAATACTTGCGACTAGAACCGGAGACATTACGCCA
TGAACAAGAGCGCCGCCGCTGGCCTGCTGGGCTATGCCCGCGTCAGCACCGACGACCAGGACTTGACCAA
CCAACGGGCCGAACTGCACGCGGCCGGCTGCACCAAGCTGTTTTCCGAGAAGATCACCGGCACCAGGCGC
GACCGCCTGGAGCTGGCCAGGATGCTTGACCACCTACGCCCTGGCGACGTTGTGACAGTGACCAGGCTAG
ACCGCCTGGCCCGCAGCACCCGCGACCTACTGGACATTGCCGAGCGCATCCAGGAGGCCGGCGCGGGCCT
GCGTAGCCTGGCAGAGCCGTGGGCCGACACCACCACGCCGGCCGGCCGCATGGTGTTGACCGTGTTCGCC
GGCATTGCCGAGTTCGAGCGTTCCCTAATCATCGACCGCACCCGGAGCGGGCGCGAGGCCGCCAAGGCCC
GAGGCGTGAAGTTTGGCCCCCGCCCTACCCTCACCCCGGCACAGATCGCGCACGCCCGCGAGCTGATCGA
CCAGGAAGGCCGCACCGTGAAAGAGGCGGCTGCACTGCTTGGCGTGCATCGCTCGACCCTGTACCGCGCA
CTTGAGCGCAGCGAGGAAGTGACGCCCACCGAGGCCAGGCGGCGCGGTGCCTTCCGTGAGGACGCATTGA
CCGAGGCCGACGCCCTGGCGGCCGCCGAGAATGAACGCCAAGAGGAACAAGCATGAAACCGCACCAGGAC
GGCCAGGACGAACCGTTTTTCATTACCGAAGAGATCGAGGCGGAGATGATCGCGGCCGGGTACGTGTTCG
AGCCGCCCGCGCACCTCTCAACCGTGCGGCTGCATGAAATCCTGGCCGGTTTGTCTGATGCCAAGCTGGC
GGCCTGGCCGGCCAGCTTGGCCGCTGAAGAAACCGAGCGCCGCCGTCTAAAAAGGTGATGTGTATTTGAG
TAAAACAGCTTGCGTCATGCGGTCGCTGCGTATATGATGCGATGAGTAAATAAACAAATACGCAAGGGGA
ACGCATGAAGGTTATCGCTGTACTTAACCAGAAAGGCGGGTCAGGCAAGACGACCATCGCAACCCATCTA
GCCCGCGCCCTGCAACTCGCCGGGGCCGATGTTCTGTTAGTCGATTCCGATCCCCAGGGCAGTGCCCGCG
ATTGGGCGGCCGTGCGGGAAGATCAACCGCTAACCGTTGTCGGCATCGACCGCCCGACGATTGACCGCGA
CGTGAAGGCCATCGGCCGGCGCGACTTCGTAGTGATCGACGGAGCGCCCCAGGCGGCGGACTTGGCTGTG
TCCGCGATCAAGGCAGCCGACTTCGTGCTGATTCCGGTGCAGCCAAGCCCTTACGACATATGGGCCACCG
CCGACCTGGTGGAGCTGGTTAAGCAGCGCATTGAGGTCACGGATGGAAGGCTACAAGCGGCCTTTGTCGT
GTCGCGGGCGATCAAAGGCACGCGCATCGGCGGTGAGGTTGCCGAGGCGCTGGCCGGGTACGAGCTGCCC
ATTCTTGAGTCCCGTATCACGCAGCGCGTGAGCTACCCAGGCACTGCCGCCGCCGGCACAACCGTTCTTG
AATCAGAACCCGAGGGCGACGCTGCCCGCGAGGTCCAGGCGCTGGCCGCTGAAATTAAATCAAAACTCAT
TTGAGTTAATGAGGTAAAGAGAAAATGAGCAAAAGCACAAACACGCTAAGTGCCGGCCGTCCGAGCGCAC
GCAGCAGCAAGGCTGCAACGTTGGCCAGCCTGGCAGACACGCCAGCCATGAAGCGGGTCAACTTTCAGTT
GCCGGCGGAGGATCACACCAAGCTGAAGATGTACGCGGTACGCCAAGGCAAGACCATTACCGAGCTGCTA
TCTGAATACATCGCGCAGCTACCAGAGTAAATGAGCAAATGAATAAATGAGTAGATGAATTTTAGCGGCT
AAAGGAGGCGGCATGGAAAATCAAGAACAACCAGGCACCGACGCCGTGGAATGCCCCATGTGTGGAGGAA
CGGGCGGTTGGCCAGGCGTAAGCGGCTGGGTTGCCTGCCGGCCCTGCAATGGCACTGGAACCCCCAAGCC
CGAGGAATCGGCGTGAGCGGTCGCAAACCATCCGGCCCGGTACAAATCGGCGCGGCGCTGGGTGATGACC
TGGTGGAGAAGTTGAAGGCCGCGCAGGCCGCCCAGCGGCAACGCATCGAGGCAGAAGCACGCCCCGGTGA
ATCGTGGCAAGCGGCCGCTGATCGAATCCGCAAAGAATCCCGGCAACCGCCGGCAGCCGGTGCGCCGTCG
ATTAGGAAGCCGCCCAAGGGCGACGAGCAACCAGATTTTTTCGTTCCGATGCTCTATGACGTGGGCACCC
GCGATAGTCGCAGCATCATGGACGTGGCCGTTTTCCGTCTGTCGAAGCGTGACCGACGAGCTGGCGAGGT
GATCCGCTACGAGCTTCCAGACGGGCACGTAGAGGTTTCCGCAGGGCCGGCCGGCATGGCCAGTGTGTGG
GATTACGACCTGGTACTGATGGCGGTTTCCCATCTAACCGAATCCATGAACCGATACCGGGAAGGGAAGG
GAGACAAGCCCGGCCGCGTGTTCCGTCCACACGTTGCGGACGTACTCAAGTTCTGCCGGCGAGCCGATGG
CGGAAAGCAGAAAGACGACCTGGTAGAAACCTGCATTCGGTTAAACACCACGCACGTTGCCATGCAGCGT
ACGAAGAAGGCCAAGAACGGCCGCCTGGTGACGGTATCCGAGGGTGAAGCCTTGATTAGCCGCTACAAGA
TCGTAAAGAGCGAAACCGGGCGGCCGGAGTACATCGAGATCGAGCTAGCTGATTGGATGTACCGCGAGAT
CACAGAAGGCAAGAACCCGGACGTGCTGACGGTTCACCCCGATTACTTTTTGATCGATCCCGGCATCGGC
CGTTTTCTCTACCGCCTGGCACGCCGCGCCGCAGGCAAGGCAGAAGCCAGATGGTTGTTCAAGACGATCT
ACGAACGCAGTGGCAGCGCCGGAGAGTTCAAGAAGTTCTGTTTCACCGTGCGCAAGCTGATCGGGTCAAA
TGACCTGCCGGAGTACGATTTGAAGGAGGAGGCGGGGCAGGCTGGCCCGATCCTAGTCATGCGCTACCGC
AACCTGATCGAGGGCGAAGCATCCGCCGGTTCCTAATGTACGGAGCAGATGCTAGGGCAAATTGCCCTAG
CAGGGGAAAAAGGTCGAAAAGGACTCTTTCCTGTGGATAGCACGTACATTGGGAACCCAAAGCCGTACAT
TGGGAACCGGAACCCGTACATTGGGAACCCAAAGCCGTACATTGGGAACCGGTCACACATGTAAGTGACT
GATATAAAAGAGAAAAAAGGCGATTTTTCCGCCTAAAACTCTTTAAAACTTATTAAAACTCTTAAAACCC
GCCTGGCCTGTGCATAACTGTCTGGCCAGCGCACAGCCGAAGAGCTGCAAAAAGCGCCTACCCTTCGGTC
GCTGCGCTCCCTACGCCCCGCCGCTTCGCGTCGGCCTATCGCGGCCGCTGGCCGCTCAAAAATGGCTGGC
CTACGGCCAGGCAATCTACCAGGGCGCGGACAAGCCGCGCCGTCGCCACTCGACCGCCGGCGCCCACATC
AAGGCACCCTGCCTCGCGCGTTTCGGTGATGACGGTGAAAACCTCTGACACATGCAGCTCCCGGTGACGG
TCACAGCTTGTCTGTAAGCGGATGCCGGGAGCAGACAAGCCCGTCAGGGCGCGTCAGCGGGTGTTGGCGG
GTGTCGGGG
